>Addgene plasmid #109004 | pLG1-puro-sgULK1-1 | addgene full sequence | sequence record 213374 | Addgene NGS Result
GACATTGATTATTGACTAGTTATTAATAGTAATCAATTACGGGGTCATTAGTTCATAGCCCATATATGGA
GTTCCGCGTTACATAACTTACGGTAAATGGCCCGCCTGGCTGACCGCCCAACGACCCCCGCCCATTGACG
TCAATAATGACGTATGTTCCCATAGTAACGCCAATAGGGACTTTCCATTGACGTCAATGGGTGGAGTATT
TACGGTAAACTGCCCACTTGGCAGTACATCAAGTGTATCATATGCCAAGTACGCCCCCTATTGACGTCAA
TGACGGTAAATGGCCCGCCTGGCATTATGCCCAGTACATGACCTTATGGGACTTTCCTACTTGGCAGTAC
ATCTACGTATTAGTCATCGCTATTACCATGGTGATGCGGTTTTGGCAGTACATCAATGGGCGTGGATAGC
GGTTTGACTCACGGGGATTTCCAAGTCTCCACCCCATTGACGTCAATGGGAGTTTGTTTTGGCACCAAAA
TCAACGGGACTTTCCAAAATGTCGTAACAACTCCGCCCCATTGACGCAAATGGGCGGTAGGCGTGTACGG
TGGGAGGTCTATATAAGCAGCGCGTTTTGCCTGTACTGGGTCTCTCTGGTTAGACCAGATCTGAGCCTGG
GAGCTCTCTGGCTAACTAGGGAACCCACTGCTTAAGCCTCAATAAAGCTTGCCTTGAGTGCTTCAAGTAG
TGTGTGCCCGTCTGTTGTGTGACTCTGGTAACTAGAGATCCCTCAGACCCTTTTAGTCAGTGTGGAAAAT
CTCTAGCAGTGGCGCCCGAACAGGGACTTGAAAGCGAAAGGGAAACCAGAGGAGCTCTCTCGACGCAGGA
CTCGGCTTGCTGAAGCGCGCACGGCAAGAGGCGAGGGGCGGCGACTGGTGAGTACGCCAAAAATTTTGAC
TAGCGGAGGCTAGAAGGAGAGAGATGGGTGCGAGAGCGTCAGTATTAAGCGGGGGAGAATTAGATCGCGA
TGGGAAAAAATTCGGTTAAGGCCAGGGGGAAAGAAAAAATATAAATTAAAACATATAGTATGGGCAAGCA
GGGAGCTAGAACGATTCGCAGTTAATCCTGGCCTGTTAGAAACATCAGAAGGCTGTAGACAAATACTGGG
ACAGCTACAACCATCCCTTCAGACAGGATCAGAAGAACTTAGATCATTATATAATACAGTAGCAACCCTC
TATTGTGTGCATCAAAGGATAGAGATAAAAGACACCAAGGAAGCTTTAGACAAGATAGAGGAAGAGCAAA
ACAAAAGTAAGACCACCGCACAGCAAGCGGCCGGCCGCTGATCTTCAGACCTGGAGGAGGAGATATGAGG
GACAATTGGAGAAGTGAATTATATAAATATAAAGTAGTAAAAATTGAACCATTAGGAGTAGCACCCACCA
AGGCAAAGAGAAGAGTGGTGCAGAGAGAAAAAAGAGCAGTGGGAATAGGAGCTTTGTTCCTTGGGTTCTT
GGGAGCAGCAGGAAGCACTATGGGCGCAGCGTCAATGACGCTGACGGTACAGGCCAGACAATTATTGTCT
GGTATAGTGCAGCAGCAGAACAATTTGCTGAGGGCTATTGAGGCGCAACAGCATCTGTTGCAACTCACAG
TCTGGGGCATCAAGCAGCTCCAGGCAAGAATCCTGGCTGTGGAAAGATACCTAAAGGATCAACAGCTCCT
GGGGATTTGGGGTTGCTCTGGAAAACTCATTTGCACCACTGCTGTGCCTTGGAATGCTAGTTGGAGTAAT
AAATCTCTGGAACAGATTTGGAATCACACGACCTGGATGGAGTGGGACAGAGAAATTAACAATTACACAA
GCTTAATACACTCCTTAATTGAAGAATCGCAAAACCAGCAAGAAAAGAATGAACAAGAATTATTGGAATT
AGATAAATGGGCAAGTTTGTGGAATTGGTTTAACATAACAAATTGGCTGTGGTATATAAAATTATTCATA
ATGATAGTAGGAGGCTTGGTAGGTTTAAGAATAGTTTTTGCTGTACTTTCTATAGTGAATAGAGTTAGGC
AGGGATATTCACCATTATCGTTTCAGACCCACCTCCCAACCCCGAGGGGACCCGACAGGCCCGAAGGAAT
AGAAGAAGAAGGTGGAGAGAGAGACAGAGACAGATCCATTCGATTAGTGAACGGATCGGCACTGCGTGCG
CCAATTCTGCAGACAAATGGCAGTATTCATCCACAATTTTAAAAGAAAAGGGGGGATTGGGGGGTACAGT
GCAGGGGAAAGAATAGTAGACATAATAGCAACAGACATACAAACTAAAGAATTACAAAAACAAATTACAA
AAATTCAAAATTTTCGGGTTTATTACAGGGACAGCAGAGATCCAGTTTGGTTAGTACCGGGCCCGCCCTG
CAGGTCTAGAGATCCGACGCGCCATCTCTAGGCCCGCGCCGGCCCCCTCGCACGGACTTGTGGGAGAAGC
TCGGCTACTCCCCTGCCCCGGTTAATTTGCATATAATATTTCCTAGTAACTATAGAGGCTTAATGTGCGA
TAAAAGACAGATAATCTGTTCTTTTTAATACTAGCTACATTTTACATGATAGGCTTGGATTTCTATAACT
TCGTATAGCATACATTATACGAAGTTATAAACAGCACAAAAGGAAACTCACCCTAACTGTAAAGTAATTG
TGTGTTTTGAGACTATAAGTATCCCTTGGAGAACCACCTTGTTGGGCGGCGGCACAGAGACCGTGTTTAA
GAGCTAAGCTGGAAACAGCATAGCAAGTTTAAATAAGGCTAGTCCGTTATCAACTTGAAAAAGTGGCACC
GAGTCGGTGCTTTTTTTCTCGAGTACTAGGATCCATTAGGCGGCCGCCCTGCAGGGTGGATAACCGTATT
ACCGCCATGCATGTGCCCGTCAGTGGGCAGAGCGCACATCGCCCACAGTCCCCGAGAAGTTGGGGGGAGG
GGTCGGCAATTGAACCGGTGCCTAGAGAAGGTGGCGCGGGGTAAACTGGGAAAGTGATGTCGTGTACTGG
CTCCGCCTTTTTCCCGAGGGTGGGGGAGAACCGTATATAAGTGCAGTAGTCGCCGTGAACGTTCTTTTTC
GCAACGGGTTTGCCGCCAGAACACAGGTAAGTGCCGTGTGTGGTTCCCGCGGGCCTGGCCTCTTTACGGG
TTATGGCCCTTGCGTGCCTTGAATTACTTCCACCTGGCTGCAGTACGTGATTCTTGATCCCGAGCTTCGG
GTTGGAAGTGGGTGGGAGAGTTCGAGGCCTTGCGCTTAAGGAGCCCCTTCGCCTCGTGCTTGAGTTGAGG
CCTGGCCTGGGCGCTGGGGCCGCCGCGTGCGAATCTGGTGGCACCTTCGCGCCTGTCTCGCTGCTTTCGA
TAAGTCTCTAGCCATTTAAAATTTTTGATGACCTGCTGCGACGCTTTTTTTCTGGCAAGATAGTCTTGTA
AATGCGGGCCAAGATCTGCACACTGGTATTTCGGTTTTTGGGGCCGCGGGCGGCGACGGGGCCCGTGCGT
CCCAGCGCACATGTTCGGCGAGGCGGGGCCTGCGAGCGCGGCCACCGAGAATCGGACGGGGGTAGTCTCA
AGCTGGCCGGCCTGCTCTGGTGCCTGGCCTCGCGCCGCCGTGTATCGCCCCGCCCTGGGCGGCAAGGCTG
GCCCGGTCGGCACCAGTTGCGTGAGCGGAAAGATGGCCGCTTCCCGGCCCTGCTGCAGGGAGCTCAAAAT
GGAGGACGCGGCGCTCGGGAGAGCGGGCGGGTGAGTCACCCACACAAAGGAAAAGGGCCTTTCCGTCCTC
AGCCGTCGCTTCATGTGACTCCACGGAGTACCGGGCGCCGTCCAGGCACCTCGATTAGTTCTCGCGCTTT
TGGAGTACGTCGTCTTTAGGTTGGGGGGAGGGGTTTTATGCGATGGAGTTTCCCCACACTGAGTGGGTGG
AGACTGAAGTTAGGCCAGCTTGGCACTTGATGTAATTCTCCTTGGAATTTGCCCTTTTTGAGTTTGGATC
TTGGTTCATTCTCAAGCCTCAGACAGTGGTTCAAAGTTTTTTTCTTCCATTTCAGGTGTCGTGAGCTAGC
CCACCATGACCGAGTACAAGCCCACGGTGCGCCTCGCCACCCGCGACGACGTCCCCCGGGCCGTACGCAC
CCTCGCCGCCGCGTTCGCCGACTACCCCGCCACGCGCCACACCGTCGACCCGGACCGCCACATCGAGCGG
GTCACCGAGCTGCAAGAACTCTTCCTCACGCGCGTCGGGCTCGACATCGGCAAGGTGTGGGTCGCGGACG
ACGGCGCCGCGGTGGCGGTCTGGACCACGCCGGAGAGCGTCGAAGCGGGGGCGGTGTTCGCCGAGATCGG
CCCGCGCATGGCCGAGTTGAGCGGTTCCCGGCTGGCCGCGCAGCAACAGATGGAAGGCCTCCTGGCGCCG
CACCGGCCCAAGGAGCCCGCGTGGTTCCTGGCCACCGTCGGCGTCTCGCCCGACCACCAGGGCAAGGGTC
TGGGCAGCGCCGTCGTGCTCCCCGGAGTGGAGGCGGCCGAGCGCGCCGGGGTGCCCGCCTTCCTGGAGAC
CTCCGCGCCCCGCAACCTCCCCTTCTACGAGCGGCTCGGCTTCACCGTCACCGCCGACGTCGAGGTGCCC
GAAGGACCGCGCACCTGGTGCATGACCCGCAAGCCCGGTGCCGGATCGGGAGAGGGCAGAGGAAGTCTGC
TAACATGCGGTGACGTCGAGGAGAATCCTGGCCCACCGGTCGCCACCAGCGAGCTGATTAAGGAGAACAT
GCACATGAAGCTGTACATGGAGGGCACCGTGGACAACCATCACTTCAAGTGCACATCCGAGGGCGAAGGC
AAGCCCTACGAGGGCACCCAGACCATGAGAATCAAGGTGGTCGAGGGCGGCCCTCTCCCCTTCGCCTTCG
ACATCCTGGCTACTAGCTTCCTCTACGGCAGCAAGACCTTCATCAACCACACCCAGGGCATCCCCGACTT
CTTCAAGCAGTCCTTCCCTGAGGGCTTCACATGGGAGAGAGTCACCACATACGAAGACGGGGGCGTGCTG
ACCGCTACCCAGGACACCAGCCTCCAGGACGGCTGCCTCATCTACAACGTCAAGATCAGAGGGGTGAACT
TCACATCCAACGGCCCTGTGATGCAGAAGAAAACACTCGGCTGGGAGGCCTTCACCGAGACGCTGTACCC
CGCTGACGGCGGCCTGGAAGGCAGAAACGACATGGCCCTGAAGCTCGTGGGCGGGAGCCATCTGATCGCA
AACATCAAGACCACATATAGATCCAAGAAACCCGCTAAGAACCTCAAGATGCCTGGCGTCTACTATGTGG
ACTACAGACTGGAAAGAATCAAGGAGGCCAACAACGAGACCTACGTCGAGCAGCACGAGGTGGCAGTGGC
CAGATACTGCGACCTCCCTAGCAAACTGGGGCACAAGCTTAATTAAGAATTCGTCGAGGGACCTAATAAC
TTCGTATAGCATACATTATACGAAGTTATACATGTTTAAGGGTTCCGGTTCCACTAGGTACAATTCGATA
TCAAGCTTATCGATAATCAACCTCTGGATTACAAAATTTGTGAAAGATTGACTGGTATTCTTAACTATGT
TGCTCCTTTTACGCTATGTGGATACGCTGCTTTAATGCCTTTGTATCATGCTATTGCTTCCCGTATGGCT
TTCATTTTCTCCTCCTTGTATAAATCCTGGTTGCTGTCTCTTTATGAGGAGTTGTGGCCCGTTGTCAGGC
AACGTGGCGTGGTGTGCACTGTGTTTGCTGACGCAACCCCCACTGGTTGGGGCATTGCCACCACCTGTCA
GCTCCTTTCCGGGACTTTCGCTTTCCCCCTCCCTATTGCCACGGCGGAACTCATCGCCGCCTGCCTTGCC
CGCTGCTGGACAGGGGCTCGGCTGTTGGGCACTGACAATTCCGTGGTGTTGTCGGGGAAATCATCGTCCT
TTCCTTGGCTGCTCGCCTGTGTTGCCACCTGGATTCTGCGCGGGACGTCCTTCTGCTACGTCCCTTCGGC
CCTCAATCCAGCGGACCTTCCTTCCCGCGGCCTGCTGCCGGCTCTGCGGCCTCTTCCGCGTCTTCGCCTT
CGCCCTCAGACGAGTCGGATCTCCCTTTGGGCCGCCTCCCCGCATCGATACCGTCGACCTCGATCGAGAC
CTAGAAAAACATGGAGCAATCACAAGTAGCAATACAGCAGCTACCAATGCTGATTGTGCCTGGCTAGAAG
CACAAGAGGAGGAGGAGGTGGGTTTTCCAGTCACACCTCAGGTACCTTTAAGACCAATGACTTACAAGGC
AGCTGTAGATCTTAGCCACTTTTTAAAAGAAAAGGGGGGACTGGAAGGGCTAATTCACTCCCAACGAAGA
CAAGATATCCTTGATCTGTGGATCTACCACACACAAGGCTACTTCCCTGATTGGCAGAACTACACACCAG
GGCCAGGGATCAGATATCCACTGACCTTTGGATGGTGCTACAAGCTAGTACCAGTTGAGCAAGAGAAGGT
AGAAGAAGCCAATGAAGGAGAGAACACCCGCTTGTTACACCCTGTGAGCCTGCATGGGATGGATGACCCG
GAGAGAGAAGTATTAGAGTGGAGGTTTGACAGCCGCCTAGCATTTCATCACATGGCCCGAGAGCTGCATC
CGGACTGTACTGGGTCTCTCTGGTTAGACCAGATCTGAGCCTGGGAGCTCTCTGGCTAACTAGGGAACCC
ACTGCTTAAGCCTCAATAAAGCTTGCCTTGAGTGCTTCAAGTAGTGTGTGCCCGTCTGTTGTGTGACTCT
GGTAACTAGAGATCCCTCAGACCCTTTTAGTCAGTGTGGAAAATCTCTAGCAGCATGTGAGCAAAAGGCC
AGCAAAAGGCCAGGAACCGTAAAAAGGCCGCGTTGCTGGCGTTTTTCCATAGGCTCCGCCCCCCTGACGA
GCATCACAAAAATCGACGCTCAAGTCAGAGGTGGCGAAACCCGACAGGACTATAAAGATACCAGGCGTTT
CCCCCTGGAAGCTCCCTCGTGCGCTCTCCTGTTCCGACCCTGCCGCTTACCGGATACCTGTCCGCCTTTC
TCCCTTCGGGAAGCGTGGCGCTTTCTCATAGCTCACGCTGTAGGTATCTCAGTTCGGTGTAGGTCGTTCG
CTCCAAGCTGGGCTGTGTGCACGAACCCCCCGTTCAGCCCGACCGCTGCGCCTTATCCGGTAACTATCGT
CTTGAGTCCAACCCGGTAAGACACGACTTATCGCCACTGGCAGCAGCCACTGGTAACAGGATTAGCAGAG
CGAGGTATGTAGGCGGTGCTACAGAGTTCTTGAAGTGGTGGCCTAACTACGGCTACACTAGAAGAACAGT
ATTTGGTATCTGCGCTCTGCTGAAGCCAGTTACCTTCGGAAAAAGAGTTGGTAGCTCTTGATCCGGCAAA
CAAACCACCGCTGGTAGCGGTGGTTTTTTTGTTTGCAAGCAGCAGATTACGCGCAGAAAAAAAGGATCTC
AAGAAGATCCTTTGATCTTTTCTACGGGGTCTGACGCTCAGTGGAACGAAAACTCACGTTAAGGGATTTT
GGTCATGAGATTATCAAAAAGGATCTTCACCTAGATCCTTTTAAATTAAAAATGAAGTTTTAAATCAATC
TAAAGTATATATGAGTAAACTTGGTCTGACAGTTACCAATGCTTAATCAGTGAGGCACCTATCTCAGCGA
TCTGTCTATTTCGTTCATCCATAGTTGCCTGACTCCCCGTCGTGTAGATAACTACGATACGGGAGGGCTT
ACCATCTGGCCCCAGTGCTGCAATGATACCGCGAGACCCACGCTCACCGGCTCCAGATTTATCAGCAATA
AACCAGCCAGCCGGAAGGGCCGAGCGCAGAAGTGGTCCTGCAACTTTATCCGCCTCCATCCAGTCTATTA
ATTGTTGCCGGGAAGCTAGAGTAAGTAGTTCGCCAGTTAATAGTTTGCGCAACGTTGTTGCCATTGCTAC
AGGCATCGTGGTGTCACGCTCGTCGTTTGGTATGGCTTCATTCAGCTCCGGTTCCCAACGATCAAGGCGA
GTTACATGATCCCCCATGTTGTGCAAAAAAGCGGTTAGCTCCTTCGGTCCTCCGATCGTTGTCAGAAGTA
AGTTGGCCGCAGTGTTATCACTCATGGTTATGGCAGCACTGCATAATTCTCTTACTGTCATGCCATCCGT
AAGATGCTTTTCTGTGACTGGTGAGTACTCAACCAAGTCATTCTGAGAATAGTGTATGCGGCGACCGAGT
TGCTCTTGCCCGGCGTCAATACGGGATAATACCGCGCCACATAGCAGAACTTTAAAAGTGCTCATCATTG
GAAAACGTTCTTCGGGGCGAAAACTCTCAAGGATCTTACCGCTGTTGAGATCCAGTTCGATGTAACCCAC
TCGTGCACCCAACTGATCTTCAGCATCTTTTACTTTCACCAGCGTTTCTGGGTGAGCAAAAACAGGAAGG
CAAAATGCCGCAAAAAAGGGAATAAGGGCGACACGGAAATGTTGAATACTCATACTCTTCCTTTTTCAAT
ATTATTGAAGCATTTATCAGGGTTATTGTCTCATGAGCGGATACATATTTGAATGTATTTAGAAAAATAA
ACAAATAGGGGTTCCGCGCACATTTCCCCGAAAAGTGCCACCTGACGTCGACGGATCGGGAGATCTCCCG
ATCCCCTATGGTGCACTCTCAGTACAATCTGCTCTGATGCCGCATAGTTAAGCCAGTATCTGCTCCCTGC
TTGTGTGTTGGAGGTCGCTGAGTAGTGCGCGAGCAAAATTTAAGCTACAACAAGGCAAGGCTTGACCGAC
AATTGCATGAAGAATCTGCTTAGGGTTAGGCGTTTTGCGCTGCTTCGCGATGTACGGGCCAGATATACGC
GTT
Features (pLannotate 1.2.2; 23 found; start..end, strand, type, name):
      1..380     +  enhancer       CMV enhancer: human cytomegalovirus immediate early enhancer
    381..580     +  promoter       CMV promoter: human cytomegalovirus (CMV) immediate early promoter
    598..778     +  LTR            5' LTR (truncated): truncated 5' long terminal repeat (LTR) from HIV-1
    825..950     +  misc_feature   HIV-1 Ψ: packaging signal of human immunodeficiency virus type 1
    934..1272    +  CDS            HIV-1 gag (fragment): gag protein from human immunodeficiency virus 1; gag
   1447..1680    +  misc_feature   RRE: The Rev response element (RRE) of HIV-1 allows for Rev-dependent mRNA export from the nucleus to the cytoplasm.
   2057..2157    +  CDS            Rev (fragment): human immunodeficiency virus 1 (HIV-1) Rev protein; rev; enhances nuclear export of unspliced and incompletely spliced viral mRNAs
   2207..2324    +  misc_feature   cPPT/CTS: central polypurine tract and central termination sequence of HIV-1
   2585..2618    +  protein_bind   loxP: Cre-mediated recombination occurs in the 8-bp core sequence (GCATACAT). Cre recombinase
   2743..2810    +  misc_RNA       tracrRNA (fragment): trans-activating CRISPR RNA for the Streptococcus pyogenes CRISPR/Cas9 system
   2883..4054    +  promoter       EF-1α promoter: strong constitutive promoter for human elongation factor EF-1α
   4066..4662    +  CDS            PuroR: puromycin N-acetyltransferase; pac from Streptomyces alboniger; confers resistance to puromycin
   4738..5436    +  CDS            TagBFP: monomeric blue fluorescent protein mammalian codon-optimized
   5456..5489    +  protein_bind   loxP: Cre-mediated recombination occurs in the 8-bp core sequence (GCATACAT). Cre recombinase
   5522..5545    +  misc_feature   MCS (fragment): pBluescript multiple cloning site
   5545..6133    +  misc_feature   WPRE: woodchuck hepatitis virus posttranscriptional regulatory element
   6134..6153    +  misc_feature   MCS (fragment): pBluescript multiple cloning site
   6155..6655    +  CDS            nef (fragment): NEF_HV1LA - Experimental evidence at protein level: Swiss-Prot protein existence level 1. Extracellular Nef protein targets CD4(+) T-lymphocytes for apoptosis by interacting with CXCR4 surface receptors. From Human immunodeficiency virus type 1 group M subtype B (isolate Lai) (HIV-1).
   6662..6842    +  LTR            5' LTR (truncated): truncated 5' long terminal repeat (LTR) from HIV-1
   6904..7492    -  rep_origin     ori: high-copy-number ColE1/pMB1/pBR322/pUC origin of replication
   7663..8523    -  CDS            AmpR: β-lactamase; bla; confers resistance to ampicillin, carbenicillin, and related antibiotics
   8524..8628    -  promoter       AmpR promoter: bla
   8687..8739    -  misc_feature   bom (fragment): basis of mobility region from pBR322
