[The description below was written by a language model from this plasmid's Addgene catalogue record and pLannotate feature annotations shown in this document.]
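Description:
pLG1-puro-sgULK1-1 is a lentiviral single-guide RNA expression plasmid for CRISPR interference knockdown of human ULK1 (also known as ATG1), a kinase that initiates autophagy. It is built on the pCRISPRia-v2 backbone and is propagated in bacteria as a high-copy plasmid using a ColE1/pUC-type origin and an ampicillin resistance gene. The sequenced record is about 8.9 kb. The viral portion has a CMV enhancer/promoter fused to a truncated HIV-1 5' LTR, which drives production of the genomic RNA in packaging cells. This is followed by the Ψ packaging signal with a gag fragment, the Rev response element for Rev-dependent nuclear export, the cPPT/CTS, a WPRE to boost transcript expression, and a truncated 3' LTR.

According to the catalogue entry, the ULK1-targeting guide was cloned between BstXI and BlpI sites downstream of a mouse U6 promoter. The feature table does not annotate this promoter or the spacer, but it does detect a fragment of the S. pyogenes tracrRNA scaffold at the expected position. Downstream, an EF-1α promoter drives a puromycin resistance gene followed by TagBFP, so transduced cells can be selected with drug or tracked and sorted by blue fluorescence. How the two coding sequences are linked is not annotated. Two loxP sites flank the region that includes the guide scaffold and the marker cassette, which would in principle allow Cre-mediated excision. The plasmid encodes no Cas protein, so it must be used in cells expressing a dCas9-KRAB repressor, which the guide directs to ULK1 to silence its transcription. The associated work concerns selective autophagy of the endoplasmic reticulum.
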