Addgene plasmid #109004: pLG1-puro-sgULK1-1
Purpose: CRISPRi knockdown of targeted gene (to be used with Addgene #102244 or other dCas9-KRAB constructs)
Depositing lab: Jacob Corn. Depositing organization: University of California, Berkeley. Publication: Atlastins remodel the endoplasmic reticulum for selective autophagy. Liang JR, Lingeman E, Ahmed S, Corn JE. J Cell Biol. 2018 Aug 24. pii: jcb.201804185. doi: 10.1083/jcb.201804185. PubMed 30143524.
Backbone
  Vector backbone: pCRISPRia-v2
  Backbone manufacturer: Jonathan Weissman, Addgene #84834
  Backbone size w/o insert (bp): 8200
  Vector type: Mammalian Expression, Lentiviral
  Selectable markers: Puromycin ; BFP
Growth in bacteria
  Bacterial resistance: Ampicillin, 100 μg/mL
  Growth temperature: 37°C
  Growth strain: NEB Stable
  Copy number: High Copy
Gene/Insert
  Gene/Insert name: ULK1-sgRNA #1
  gRNA/shRNA sequence: GGCGGCGGCACAGAGACCGT
  Species: H. sapiens (human)
  Entrez Gene: ULK1 (a.k.a. ATG1, ATG1A, UNC51, Unc51.1, hATG1)
  Promoter: mU6 promoter
  Cloning method: Restriction Enzyme; 5′ cloning site BstX1 (not destroyed); 3′ cloning site BlpI (not destroyed)
  Sequencing primers: 5′ gcgccaattctgcagacaaa; 3′ CCTTCTCTAGGCACCGGTTC
Terms and licenses: Academic/Nonprofit Terms; Industry Terms: Not Available to Industry
How to cite: pLG1-puro-sgULK1-1 was a gift from Jacob Corn (Addgene plasmid # 109004 ; http://n2t.net/addgene:109004 ; RRID:Addgene_109004)
